Addgene plasmid #174141: dCas9-10xSunTag-P2A-tagBFP
Purpose: Expresses the dCas9-10xSunTag-tagBFP fusion protein for the recruitment of scFv(GCN4)-fused effector domains. A shorter version of the Addgene 60903 plasmid.
Depositing lab: Albert Jeltsch. Depositing organization: Universitaet Stuttgart. Publication: Engineering of Effector Domains for Targeted DNA Methylation with Reduced Off-Target Effects. Hofacker D, Broche J, Laistner L, Adam S, Bashtrykov P, Jeltsch A. Int J Mol Sci. 2020 Jan 13;21(2). pii: ijms21020502. doi: 10.3390/ijms21020502. PubMed 31941101.
Backbone
  Vector backbone: AmpR-Ori
  Backbone size w/o insert (bp): 5706
  Total vector size (bp): 10032
  Vector type: Mammalian Expression
Growth in bacteria
  Bacterial resistance: Ampicillin, 100 μg/mL
  Growth temperature: 37°C
  Growth strain: DH5alpha
  Copy number: Unknown
Gene/Insert
  Gene/Insert name: dCas9, 10xSunTag, tagBFP
  Species: Synthetic; Streptococcus pyogenes
  Insert size (bp): 5958
  Promoter: SV40
  Tag / fusion protein: HA; tagBFP (C terminal on backbone)
  Cloning method: Unknown
  Sequencing primers: 5′ AGCGAGTCAGTGAGCGAG; 3′ CATAGCGTAAAAGGAGCAACA
Resource information
  A portion of this plasmid was derived from a plasmid made by: Addgene 60903
Terms and licenses: Academic/Nonprofit Terms; Industry Terms: Not Available to Industry
Depositor comments: Shorter version of the original plasmid, in which a 4.5-kb fragment in the vector backbone was deleted
How to cite: dCas9-10xSunTag-P2A-tagBFP was a gift from Albert Jeltsch (Addgene plasmid # 174141 ; http://n2t.net/addgene:174141 ; RRID:Addgene_174141)
