[The description below was written by a language model from this plasmid's Addgene catalogue record and pLannotate feature annotations shown in this document.]
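Description:
dCas9-10xSunTag-P2A-tagBFP is a mammalian expression plasmid of about 10 kb that supplies the DNA-targeting scaffold of the SunTag recruitment system. It is a trimmed derivative of an earlier dCas9-SunTag plasmid, made by deleting a roughly 4.5-kb fragment from the vector backbone. It is maintained in E. coli through a high-copy ColE1/pUC-type origin and selected with ampicillin via the β-lactamase gene. The feature table shows remnants of a lentiviral parent downstream of the insert (a WPRE, a nef fragment and a self-inactivating ΔU3 3' LTR), but no 5' LTR or packaging signal is annotated. This suggests the shortened plasmid is suited to direct transfection rather than virus production, although the record does not state this. Short fragments of tetracycline-resistance, bom, rop and lacI sequences and an SP6 promoter appear to be nonfunctional backbone leftovers.

The payload is driven by the SV40 enhancer/early promoter, which spans the sequence numbering origin and sits directly upstream of the Streptococcus pyogenes Cas9 coding sequence. The annotation tool labels this simply as Cas9, but the record describes it as the nuclease-dead dCas9. It is followed by an array of ten GCN4 peptide epitopes (the SunTag), of which the automated annotation detects only one full copy and two fragments. TagBFP comes next, with an HA tag also recorded. The purpose field calls the product a fusion protein, but the P2A in the name indicates that TagBFP is released as a separate blue fluorescent marker of expressing cells; the P2A itself is not annotated. The WPRE enhances transcript expression. With a guide RNA supplied separately, dCas9 binds a chosen locus without cutting it, and the epitope array recruits multiple copies of scFv(GCN4)-fused effector domains. The associated work used this for targeted DNA methylation with reduced off-target effects.
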