Features (pLannotate 1.2.2; 18 found; start..end, strand, type, name):
    165..185     +  misc_feature   MCS (fragment): multiple cloning site
    192..4295    +  CDS            Cas9: Cas9 (Csn1) endonuclease from the Streptococcus pyogenes Type II CRISPR/Cas system generates RNA-guided double strand breaks in DNA
   4455..4511    +  CDS            GCN4_v4: GCN4 peptide optimized to improve solubility while preserving binding to an scFv-GFP fusion protein (Tanenbaum et al., 2014)
   4829..4852    +  CDS            GCN4_v4 (fragment): GCN4 peptide optimized to improve solubility while preserving binding to an scFv-GFP fusion protein (Tanenbaum et al., 2014)
   5121..5143    +  CDS            GCN4_v4 (fragment): GCN4 peptide optimized to improve solubility while preserving binding to an scFv-GFP fusion protein (Tanenbaum et al., 2014)
   5340..6038    +  CDS            TagBFP: TagBFP is a basic (constitutively fluorescent) blue fluorescent protein published in 2008, derived from Entacmaea quadricolor. It is reported to be a very rapidly-maturing monomer with very low acid sensitivity.
   6090..6678    +  misc_feature   WPRE: woodchuck hepatitis virus posttranscriptional regulatory element
   6704..6775    +  CDS            nef (fragment): NEF_HV1Z2 - Experimental evidence at protein level: Swiss-Prot protein existence level 1. Extracellular Nef protein targets CD4(+) T-lymphocytes for apoptosis by interacting with CXCR4 surface receptors. From Human immunodeficiency virus type 1 group M subtype D (isolate Z2/CDC-Z34) (HIV-1).
   6777..7010    +  LTR            3' LTR (ΔU3): self-inactivating 3' long terminal repeat (LTR) from HIV-1
   7035..7053    -  promoter       SP6 promoter: promoter for bacteriophage SP6 RNA polymerase
   7281..7560    +  CDS            TcR (fragment): tetracycline efflux protein; tet; confers resistance to tetracycline
   7561..7609    -  misc_feature   bom (fragment): basis of mobility region from pBR322
   7711..7746    -  CDS            rop (fragment): Rop protein, which maintains plasmids at low copy number; rop
   7841..7945    +  promoter       AmpR promoter: bla
   7946..8806    +  CDS            AmpR: β-lactamase; bla; confers resistance to ampicillin, carbenicillin, and related antibiotics
   8977..9565    +  rep_origin     ori: high-copy-number ColE1/pMB1/pBR322/pUC origin of replication
   9748..9804    +  CDS            lacI (fragment): lac repressor; lacI; The lac repressor binds to the lac operator to inhibit transcription in E. coli. This inhibition can be relieved by adding lactose or isopropyl-β-D-thiogalactopyranoside (IPTG).
   9824..90      +  promoter       SV40 promoter (across the origin): SV40 enhancer and early promoter
>Addgene plasmid #174141 | dCas9-10xSunTag-P2A-tagBFP | addgene full sequence | sequence record 345615 | Addgene NGS Result
CCATGGCTGACTAATTTTTTTTATTTATGCAGAGGCCGAGGCCGCCTCGGCCTCTGAGCTATTCCAGAAG
TAGTGAGGAGGCTTTTTTGGAGGCCTAGGCTACGCGCGCCACCATGCCCAAGAAGAAGCGCAAGGTGGGA
CGCGTCTGCAGGATATCAAGCTTGCGGTACCGCGGGCCCGGGATCGCCACCATGGACAAGAAGTACAGCA
TCGGCCTGGCCATCGGCACCAACTCTGTGGGCTGGGCCGTGATCACCGACGAGTACAAGGTGCCCAGCAA
GAAATTCAAGGTGCTGGGCAACACCGACCGGCACAGCATCAAGAAGAACCTGATCGGCGCCCTGCTGTTC
GACAGCGGAGAAACAGCCGAGGCCACCCGGCTGAAGAGAACCGCCAGAAGAAGATACACCAGACGGAAGA
ACCGGATCTGCTATCTGCAAGAGATCTTCAGCAACGAGATGGCCAAGGTGGACGACAGCTTCTTCCACAG
ACTGGAAGAGTCCTTCCTGGTGGAAGAGGATAAGAAGCACGAGCGGCACCCCATCTTCGGCAACATCGTG
GACGAGGTGGCCTACCACGAGAAGTACCCCACCATCTACCACCTGAGAAAGAAACTGGTGGACAGCACCG
ACAAGGCCGACCTGCGGCTGATCTATCTGGCCCTGGCCCACATGATCAAGTTCCGGGGCCACTTCCTGAT
CGAGGGCGACCTGAACCCCGACAACAGCGACGTGGACAAGCTGTTCATCCAGCTGGTGCAGACCTACAAC
CAGCTGTTCGAGGAAAACCCCATCAACGCCAGCGGCGTGGACGCCAAGGCCATCCTGTCTGCCAGACTGA
GCAAGAGCAGACGGCTGGAAAATCTGATCGCCCAGCTGCCCGGCGAGAAGAAGAATGGCCTGTTCGGCAA
CCTGATTGCCCTGAGCCTGGGCCTGACCCCCAACTTCAAGAGCAACTTCGACCTGGCCGAGGATGCCAAA
CTGCAGCTGAGCAAGGACACCTACGACGACGACCTGGACAACCTGCTGGCCCAGATCGGCGACCAGTACG
CCGACCTGTTTCTGGCCGCCAAGAACCTGTCCGACGCCATCCTGCTGAGCGACATCCTGAGAGTGAACAC
CGAGATCACCAAGGCCCCCCTGAGCGCCTCTATGATCAAGAGATACGACGAGCACCACCAGGACCTGACC
CTGCTGAAAGCTCTCGTGCGGCAGCAGCTGCCTGAGAAGTACAAAGAGATTTTCTTCGACCAGAGCAAGA
ACGGCTACGCCGGCTACATCGATGGCGGAGCCAGCCAGGAAGAGTTCTACAAGTTCATCAAGCCCATCCT
GGAAAAGATGGACGGCACCGAGGAACTGCTCGTGAAGCTGAACAGAGAGGACCTGCTGCGGAAGCAGCGG
ACCTTCGACAACGGCAGCATCCCCCACCAGATCCACCTGGGAGAGCTGCACGCCATTCTGCGGCGGCAGG
AAGATTTTTACCCATTCCTGAAGGACAACCGGGAAAAGATCGAGAAGATCCTGACCTTCCGCATCCCCTA
CTACGTGGGCCCTCTGGCCAGGGGAAACAGCAGATTCGCCTGGATGACCAGAAAGAGCGAGGAAACCATC
ACCCCCTGGAACTTCGAGGAAGTGGTGGACAAGGGCGCCAGCGCCCAGAGCTTCATCGAGCGGATGACCA
ACTTCGATAAGAACCTGCCCAACGAGAAGGTGCTGCCCAAGCACAGCCTGCTGTACGAGTACTTCACCGT
GTACAACGAGCTGACCAAAGTGAAATACGTGACCGAGGGAATGAGAAAGCCCGCCTTCCTGAGCGGCGAG
CAGAAAAAAGCCATCGTGGACCTGCTGTTCAAGACCAACCGGAAAGTGACCGTGAAGCAGCTGAAAGAGG
ACTACTTCAAGAAAATCGAGTGCTTCGACTCCGTGGAAATCTCCGGCGTGGAAGATCGGTTCAACGCCTC
CCTGGGCACATACCACGATCTGCTGAAAATTATCAAGGACAAGGACTTCCTGGACAATGAGGAAAACGAG
GACATTCTGGAAGATATCGTGCTGACCCTGACACTGTTTGAGGACAGAGAGATGATCGAGGAACGGCTGA
AAACCTATGCCCACCTGTTCGACGACAAAGTGATGAAGCAGCTGAAGCGGCGGAGATACACCGGCTGGGG
CAGGCTGAGCCGGAAGCTGATCAACGGCATCCGGGACAAGCAGTCCGGCAAGACAATCCTGGATTTCCTG
AAGTCCGACGGCTTCGCCAACAGAAACTTCATGCAGCTGATCCACGACGACAGCCTGACCTTTAAAGAGG
ACATCCAGAAAGCCCAGGTGTCCGGCCAGGGCGATAGCCTGCACGAGCACATTGCCAATCTGGCCGGCAG
CCCCGCCATTAAGAAGGGCATCCTGCAGACAGTGAAGGTGGTGGACGAGCTCGTGAAAGTGATGGGCCGG
CACAAGCCCGAGAACATCGTGATCGAAATGGCCAGAGAGAACCAGACCACCCAGAAGGGACAGAAGAACA
GCCGCGAGAGAATGAAGCGGATCGAAGAGGGCATCAAAGAGCTGGGCAGCCAGATCCTGAAAGAACACCC
CGTGGAAAACACCCAGCTGCAGAACGAGAAGCTGTACCTGTACTACCTGCAGAATGGGCGGGATATGTAC
GTGGACCAGGAACTGGACATCAACCGGCTGTCCGACTACGATGTGGACGCTATCGTGCCTCAGAGCTTTC
TGAAGGACGACTCCATCGATAACAAAGTGCTGACTCGGAGCGACAAGAACCGGGGCAAGAGCGACAACGT
GCCCTCCGAAGAGGTCGTGAAGAAGATGAAGAACTACTGGCGCCAGCTGCTGAATGCCAAGCTGATTACC
CAGAGGAAGTTCGACAATCTGACCAAGGCCGAGAGAGGCGGCCTGAGCGAACTGGATAAGGCCGGCTTCA
TCAAGAGACAGCTGGTGGAAACCCGGCAGATCACAAAGCACGTGGCACAGATCCTGGACTCCCGGATGAA
CACTAAGTACGACGAGAACGACAAACTGATCCGGGAAGTGAAAGTGATCACCCTGAAGTCCAAGCTGGTG
TCCGATTTCCGGAAGGATTTCCAGTTTTACAAAGTGCGCGAGATCAACAACTACCACCACGCCCACGACG
CCTACCTGAACGCCGTCGTGGGAACCGCCCTGATCAAAAAGTACCCTAAGCTGGAAAGCGAGTTCGTGTA
CGGCGACTACAAGGTGTACGACGTGCGGAAGATGATCGCCAAGAGCGAGCAGGAAATCGGCAAGGCTACC
GCCAAGTACTTCTTCTACAGCAACATCATGAACTTTTTCAAGACCGAGATTACCCTGGCCAACGGCGAGA
TCCGGAAGCGGCCTCTGATCGAGACAAACGGCGAAACAGGCGAGATCGTGTGGGATAAGGGCCGGGACTT
TGCCACCGTGCGGAAAGTGCTGTCTATGCCCCAAGTGAATATCGTGAAAAAGACCGAGGTGCAGACAGGC
GGCTTCAGCAAAGAGTCTATCCTGCCCAAGAGGAACAGCGACAAGCTGATCGCCAGAAAGAAGGACTGGG
ACCCTAAGAAGTACGGCGGCTTCGACAGCCCCACCGTGGCCTATTCTGTGCTGGTGGTGGCCAAAGTGGA
AAAGGGCAAGTCCAAGAAACTGAAGAGTGTGAAAGAGCTGCTGGGGATCACCATCATGGAAAGAAGCAGC
TTCGAGAAGAATCCCATCGACTTTCTGGAAGCCAAGGGCTACAAAGAAGTGAAAAAGGACCTGATCATCA
AGCTGCCTAAGTACTCCCTGTTCGAGCTGGAAAACGGCCGGAAGAGAATGCTGGCCTCTGCCGGCGAACT
GCAGAAGGGAAACGAACTGGCCCTGCCCTCCAAATATGTGAACTTCCTGTACCTGGCCAGCCACTATGAG
AAGCTGAAGGGCTCCCCCGAGGATAATGAGCAGAAACAGCTGTTTGTGGAACAGCACAAACACTACCTGG
ACGAGATCATCGAGCAGATCAGCGAGTTCTCCAAGAGAGTGATCCTGGCCGACGCTAATCTGGACAAGGT
GCTGAGCGCCTACAACAAGCACAGAGACAAGCCTATCAGAGAGCAGGCCGAGAATATCATCCACCTGTTT
ACCCTGACCAATCTGGGAGCCCCTGCCGCCTTCAAGTACTTTGACACCACCATCGACCGGAAGAGGTACA
CCAGCACCAAAGAGGTGCTGGACGCCACCCTGATCCACCAGAGCATCACCGGCCTGTACGAGACACGGAT
CGACCTGTCTCAGCTGGGAGGCGACGCCTATCCCTATGACGTGCCCGATTATGCCAGCCTGGGCAGCGGC
TCCCCCAAGAAAAAACGCAAGGTGGAAGATCCTAAGAAAAAGCGGAAAGTGGACGGCATTGGTAGTGGGA
GCAACGGCAGCAGCGGATCCAACGGTCCGACTGACGCCGCGGAAGAAGAACTTTTGAGCAAGAATTATCA
TCTTGAGAACGAAGTGGCTCGTCTTAAGAAAGGTTCTGGCAGTGGAGAAGAACTGCTTTCAAAGAATTAC
CACCTGGAAAATGAGGTAGCTAGACTGAAAAAGGGGAGCGGAAGTGGGGAGGAGTTGCTGAGCAAAAATT
ATCATTTGGAGAACGAAGTAGCACGACTAAAGAAAGGGTCCGGATCGGGTGAGGAGTTACTCTCGAAAAA
TTATCATCTCGAAAACGAAGTGGCTCGGCTAAAAAAGGGCAGTGGTTCTGGAGAAGAGCTATTATCTAAA
AACTACCACCTCGAAAATGAGGTGGCACGCTTAAAAAAGGGAAGTGGCAGTGGTGAAGAGCTACTATCCA
AGAATTATCATCTTGAGAACGAGGTAGCGCGTTTGAAGAAGGGTTCCGGCTCAGGAGAGGAACTGCTCTC
GAAGAACTATCATCTTGAAAATGAGGTCGCTCGATTAAAAAAGGGATCGGGCAGTGGTGAGGAACTACTT
TCAAAGAATTACCACCTCGAAAACGAAGTAGCTCGATTAAAGAAAGGTTCAGGGTCGGGTGAAGAATTAC
TGAGTAAAAATTATCATCTGGAAAATGAGGTAGCGAGACTAAAAAAGGGGAGTGGTTCTGGCGAGGAATT
GCTATCGAAAAATTATCATCTTGAGAACGAAGTTGCTAGGCTCAAAAAGGGCTCAGGCTCAGGCACCGCG
GTAAACATAGGTGGTGGAACCGGTCCGATGGATCTACAGCGGCCGCAAGGTGGAGGTGGACCCAAGAAGA
AGCGCAAGGTGGGAAGCGGAGCTACTAACTTCAGCCTGCTGAAGCAGGCTGGAGACGTGGAGGAGAACCC
TGGACCTGCACCAGGAAGTATGAGCGAGCTGATTAAGGAGAACATGCACATGAAGCTGTACATGGAGGGC
ACCGTGGACAACCATCACTTCAAGTGCACATCCGAGGGCGAAGGCAAGCCCTACGAGGGCACCCAGACCA
TGAGAATCAAGGTGGTCGAGGGCGGCCCTCTCCCCTTCGCCTTCGACATCCTGGCTACTAGCTTCCTCTA
CGGCAGCAAGACCTTCATCAACCACACCCAGGGCATCCCCGACTTCTTCAAGCAGTCCTTCCCTGAGGGC
TTCACATGGGAGAGAGTCACCACATACGAAGACGGGGGCGTGCTGACCGCTACCCAGGACACCAGCCTCC
AGGACGGCTGCCTCATCTACAACGTCAAGATCAGAGGGGTGAACTTCACATCCAACGGCCCTGTGATGCA
GAAGAAAACACTCGGCTGGGAGGCCTTCACCGAGACGCTGTACCCCGCTGACGGCGGCCTGGAAGGCAGA
AACGACATGGCCCTGAAGCTCGTGGGCGGGAGCCATCTGATCGCAAACATCAAGACCACATATAGATCCA
AGAAACCCGCTAAGAACCTCAAGATGCCTGGCGTCTACTATGTGGACTACAGACTGGAAAGAATCAAGGA
GGCCAACAACGAGACCTACGTCGAGCAGCACGAGGTGGCAGTGGCCAGATACTGCGACCTCCCTAGCAAA
CTGGGGCACAAGCTTAATGGTGGAGGTCCAAAAAAGAAAAGGAAGGTCTAACCTGCAGGGCTTATCGATA
ATCAACCTCTGGATTACAAAATTTGTGAAAGATTGACTGGTATTCTTAACTATGTTGCTCCTTTTACGCT
ATGTGGATACGCTGCTTTAATGCCTTTGTATCATGCTATTGCTTCCCGTATGGCTTTCATTTTCTCCTCC
TTGTATAAATCCTGGTTGCTGTCTCTTTATGAGGAGTTGTGGCCCGTTGTCAGGCAACGTGGCGTGGTGT
GCACTGTGTTTGCTGACGCAACCCCCACTGGTTGGGGCATTGCCACCACCTGTCAGCTCCTTTCCGGGAC
TTTCGCTTTCCCCCTCCCTATTGCCACGGCGGAACTCATCGCCGCCTGCCTTGCCCGCTGCTGGACAGGG
GCTCGGCTGTTGGGCACTGACAATTCCGTGGTGTTGTCGGGGAAATCATCGTCCTTTCCTTGGCTGCTCG
CCTGTGTTGCCACCTGGATTCTGCGCGGGACGTCCTTCTGCTACGTCCCTTCGGCCCTCAATCCAGCGGA
CCTTCCTTCCCGCGGCCTGCTGCCGGCTCTGCGGCCTCTTCCGCGTCTTCGCCTTCGCCCTCAGACGAGT
CGGATCTCCCTTTGGGCCGCCTCCCCGCATGGTACCTGCAGGGATCGATCACTGAGGTACCTTTAAGACC
AATGACTTACAAGGCAGCTGTAGATCTTAGCCACTTTTTAAAAGAAAAGGGGGGACTGGAAGGGCTAATT
CACTCCCAACGAAGACAAGATCTGCTTTTTGCTTGTACTGGGTCTCTCTGGTTAGACCAGATCTGAGCCT
GGGAGCTCTCTGGCTAACTAGGGAACCCACTGCTTAAGCCTCAATAAAGCTTGCCTTGAGTGCTTCAAGT
AGTGTGTGCCCGTCTGTTGTGTGACTCTGGTAACTAGAGATCCCTCAGACCCTTTTAGTCAGTGTGGAAA
ATCTCTAGCAGCATCTAGAATTAATTCCGTGTATTCTATAGTGTCACCTAAATCGTATGTGTATGATACA
TAAGGTTATGTATTAATTGTAGCCGCGTTCTAACGACAATATGTACAAGCCTAATTGTGTAGCATCTGGC
TTACTGAAGCAGACCCTATCATCTCTCTCGTAAACTGCCGTCAGAGTCGGTTTGGTTGGACGAACCTTCT
GAGTTTCTGGTAACGCCGTCCCGCACCCGGAAATGGTCAGCGAACCAATCAGCAGGGTCATCGCTAGCCA
GATCCTCTACGCCGGACGCATCGTGGCCGGCATCACCGGCGCCACAGGTGCGGTTGCTGGCGCCTATATC
GCCGACATCACCGATGGGGAAGATCGGGCTCGCCACTTCGGGCTCATGAGCGCTTGTTTCGGCGTGGGTA
TGGTGGCAGGCCCCGTGGCCGGGGGACTGTTGGGCGCCATCTCCTTGCATGCACCATTCCTTGCGGCGGC
GGTGCTCAACGGCCTCAACCTACTACTGGGCTGCTTCCTAATGCAGGAGTCGCATAAGGGAGAGCGTCGA
ATGGTGCACTCTCAGTACAATCTGCTCTGATGCCGCATAGTTAAGCCAGCCCCGACACCCGCCAACACCC
GCTGACGCGCCCTGACGGGCTTGTCTGCTCCCGGCATCCGCTTACAGACAAGCTGTGACCGTCTCCGGGA
GCTGCATGTGTCAGAGGTTTTCACCGTCATCACCGAAACGCGCGAGACGAAAGGGCCTCGTGATACGCCT
ATTTTTATAGGTTAATGTCATGATAATAATGGTTTCTTAGACGTCAGGTGGCACTTTTCGGGGAAATGTG
CGCGGAACCCCTATTTGTTTATTTTTCTAAATACATTCAAATATGTATCCGCTCATGAGACAATAACCCT
GATAAATGCTTCAATAATATTGAAAAAGGAAGAGTATGAGTATTCAACATTTCCGTGTCGCCCTTATTCC
CTTTTTTGCGGCATTTTGCCTTCCTGTTTTTGCTCACCCAGAAACGCTGGTGAAAGTAAAAGATGCTGAA
GATCAGTTGGGTGCACGAGTGGGTTACATCGAACTGGATCTCAACAGCGGTAAGATCCTTGAGAGTTTTC
GCCCCGAAGAACGTTTTCCAATGATGAGCACTTTTAAAGTTCTGCTATGTGGCGCGGTATTATCCCGTAT
TGACGCCGGGCAAGAGCAACTCGGTCGCCGCATACACTATTCTCAGAATGACTTGGTTGAGTACTCACCA
GTCACAGAAAAGCATCTTACGGATGGCATGACAGTAAGAGAATTATGCAGTGCTGCCATAACCATGAGTG
ATAACACTGCGGCCAACTTACTTCTGACAACGATCGGAGGACCGAAGGAGCTAACCGCTTTTTTGCACAA
CATGGGGGATCATGTAACTCGCCTTGATCGTTGGGAACCGGAGCTGAATGAAGCCATACCAAACGACGAG
CGTGACACCACGATGCCTGTAGCAATGGCAACAACGTTGCGCAAACTATTAACTGGCGAACTACTTACTC
TAGCTTCCCGGCAACAATTAATAGACTGGATGGAGGCGGATAAAGTTGCAGGACCACTTCTGCGCTCGGC
CCTTCCGGCTGGCTGGTTTATTGCTGATAAATCTGGAGCCGGTGAGCGTGGGTCTCGCGGTATCATTGCA
GCACTGGGGCCAGATGGTAAGCCCTCCCGTATCGTAGTTATCTACACGACGGGGAGTCAGGCAACTATGG
ATGAACGAAATAGACAGATCGCTGAGATAGGTGCCTCACTGATTAAGCATTGGTAACTGTCAGACCAAGT
TTACTCATATATACTTTAGATTGATTTAAAACTTCATTTTTAATTTAAAAGGATCTAGGTGAAGATCCTT
TTTGATAATCTCATGACCAAAATCCCTTAACGTGAGTTTTCGTTCCACTGAGCGTCAGACCCCGTAGAAA
AGATCAAAGGATCTTCTTGAGATCCTTTTTTTCTGCGCGTAATCTGCTGCTTGCAAACAAAAAAACCACC
GCTACCAGCGGTGGTTTGTTTGCCGGATCAAGAGCTACCAACTCTTTTTCCGAAGGTAACTGGCTTCAGC
AGAGCGCAGATACCAAATACTGTTCTTCTAGTGTAGCCGTAGTTAGGCCACCACTTCAAGAACTCTGTAG
CACCGCCTACATACCTCGCTCTGCTAATCCTGTTACCAGTGGCTGCTGCCAGTGGCGATAAGTCGTGTCT
TACCGGGTTGGACTCAAGACGATAGTTACCGGATAAGGCGCAGCGGTCGGGCTGAACGGGGGGTTCGTGC
ACACAGCCCAGCTTGGAGCGAACGACCTACACCGAACTGAGATACCTACAGCGTGAGCTATGAGAAAGCG
CCACGCTTCCCGAAGGGAGAAAGGCGGACAGGTATCCGGTAAGCGGCAGGGTCGGAACAGGAGAGCGCAC
GAGGGAGCTTCCAGGGGGAAACGCCTGGTATCTTTATAGTCCTGTCGGGTTTCGCCACCTCTGACTTGAG
CGTCGATTTTTGTGATGCTCGTCAGGGGGGCGGAGCCTATGGAAAAACGCCAGCAACGCGGCCTTTTTAC
GGTTCCTGGCCTTTTGCTGGCCTTTTGCTCACATGTTCTTTCCTGCGTTATCCCCTGATTCTGTGGATAA
CCGTATTACCGCCTTTGAGTGAGCTGATACCGCTCGCCGCAGCCGAACGACCGAGCGCAGCGAGTCAGTG
AGCGAGGAAGCGGAAGAGCGCCCAATACGCAAACCGCCTCTCCCCGCGCGTTGGCCGATTCATTAATGCA
GCTGTGGAATGTGTGTCAGTTAGGGTGTGGAAAGTCCCCAGGCTCCCCAGCAGGCAGAAGTATGCAAAGC
ATGCATCTCAATTAGTCAGCAACCAGGTGTGGAAAGTCCCCAGGCTCCCCAGCAGGCAGAAGTATGCAAA
GCATGCATCTCAATTAGTCAGCAACCATAGTCCCGCCCCTAACTCCGCCCATCCCGCCCCTAACTCCGCC
CAGTTCCGCCCATTCTCCGCC
